Addgene plasmid #172460: pIRES-EGFP-TPD52
Purpose: Expression of untagged Tumor Protein D52 (TPD52) and GFP
Depositing lab: Stephen Royle. Depositing organization: University of Warwick. Publication: Intracellular nanovesicles mediate alpha5beta1 integrin trafficking during cell migration. Larocque G, Moore DJ, Sittewelle M, Kuey C, Hetmanski JHR, La-Borde PJ, Wilson BJ, Clarke NI, Caswell PT, Royle SJ. J Cell Biol. 2021 Oct 4;220(10). pii: 212493. doi: 10.1083/jcb.202009028. Epub 2021 Jul 21. PubMed 34287617.
Backbone
  Vector backbone: pIRES-EGFP-Puro
  Backbone manufacturer: Addgene 45567
  Vector type: Mammalian Expression
  Selectable markers: Puromycin
Growth in bacteria
  Bacterial resistance: Ampicillin, 100 μg/mL
  Growth temperature: 37°C
  Growth strain: DH5alpha
  Copy number: High Copy
Gene/Insert
  Gene/Insert name: TPD52 (alt names: TPD52; Tumor Protein D52)
  Species: H. sapiens (human)
  GenBank ID: BC006804.1
  Entrez Gene: TPD52 (a.k.a. D52, N8L, PC-1, PrLZ, hD52)
  Promoter: CMV
  Cloning method: Restriction Enzyme; 5′ cloning site NheI (not destroyed); 3′ cloning site XhoI (not destroyed)
  Sequencing primers: 5′ Custom
Terms and licenses: Academic/Nonprofit Terms; Industry Terms: Not Available to Industry
How to cite: pIRES-EGFP-TPD52 was a gift from Stephen Royle (Addgene plasmid # 172460 ; http://n2t.net/addgene:172460 ; RRID:Addgene_172460)
