[The description below was written by a language model from this plasmid's Addgene catalogue record and pLannotate feature annotations shown in this document.]
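Description:
pIRES-EGFP-TPD52 is a mammalian expression plasmid of about 6.4 kb built on the pIRES-EGFP-Puro backbone, designed to produce untagged human Tumor Protein D52 (TPD52) together with a separate green fluorescent marker. In bacteria it is maintained at high copy through a ColE1/pUC-type origin and selected with ampicillin via the β-lactamase gene. The remaining prokaryotic elements (f1 origin, T7 and T3 promoters, lac promoter/operator and lacZα and lacI fragments) are remnants of a pBluescript-like cloning scaffold and have no role in the mammalian expression unit.

The payload is a single transcription unit driven by the human cytomegalovirus immediate early enhancer and promoter. The TPD52 coding sequence, inserted between NheI and XhoI sites, lies first and is followed by residual multiple cloning site sequence, an encephalomyocarditis virus IRES and EGFP. The IRES allows cap-independent translation of the downstream reading frame from the same mRNA, so TPD52 is made without any fusion tag while EGFP fluorescence identifies the expressing cells. Directly after EGFP, with only a short gap and no annotated promoter of its own, the feature table lists a puromycin N-acetyltransferase fragment. This suggests an EGFP-linked puromycin marker, consistent with the catalogued puromycin selection, although the record does not state how the two are joined. An SV40 polyadenylation signal terminates the transcript.

The construct suits experiments in which a tag on TPD52 might perturb its behaviour, such as overexpression studies. The associated publication concerns intracellular nanovesicles and integrin trafficking during cell migration.
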