Features (pLannotate 1.2.2; 21 found; start..end, strand, type, name):
     82..385     +  enhancer       CMV enhancer: human cytomegalovirus immediate early enhancer
    386..589     +  promoter       CMV promoter: human cytomegalovirus (CMV) immediate early promoter
    619..1290    +  CDS            TPD52: TPD52_HUMAN - Experimental evidence at protein level: Swiss-Prot protein existence level 1. From Homo sapiens (Human).
   1295..1346    +  misc_feature   MCS: multiple cloning site
   1353..1939    +  misc_feature   IRES2: internal ribosome entry site (IRES) of the encephalomyocarditis virus (EMCV)
   1940..2656    +  CDS            EGFP: EGFP is a basic (constitutively fluorescent) green fluorescent protein published in 1996, derived from Aequorea victoria. It is reported to be a rapidly-maturing weak dimer with moderate acid sensitivity.
   2687..3282    +  CDS            PuroR (fragment): puromycin N-acetyltransferase; pac from Streptomyces alboniger; confers resistance to puromycin
   3306..3390    +  CDS            large T antigen (fragment): large T antigen from SV40 (simian virus 40)
   3413..3534    +  polyA_signal   SV40 poly(A) signal: SV40 polyadenylation signal
   3557..3575    -  promoter       T7 promoter: promoter for bacteriophage T7 RNA polymerase
   3583..3738    +  CDS            lacZα (fragment): LacZα fragment of β-galactosidase; lacZ fragment
   3840..4198    -  rep_origin     f1 ori (sequence partly withheld): f1 bacteriophage origin of replication; arrow indicates direction of (+) strand synthesis
   4225..4329    +  promoter       AmpR promoter: bla
   4330..5190    +  CDS            AmpR: β-lactamase; bla; confers resistance to ampicillin, carbenicillin, and related antibiotics
   5361..5949    +  rep_origin     ori: high-copy-number ColE1/pMB1/pBR322/pUC origin of replication
   6132..6224    +  CDS            lacI (fragment): lac repressor; lacI; The lac repressor binds to the lac operator to inhibit transcription in E. coli. This inhibition can be relieved by adding lactose or isopropyl-β-D-thiogalactopyranoside (IPTG).
   6237..6258    +  protein_bind   CAP binding site: CAP binding activates transcription in the presence of cAMP. E. coli catabolite activator protein
   6273..6303    +  promoter       lac promoter: promoter for the E. coli lac operon
   6311..6327    +  protein_bind   lac operator: The lac repressor binds to the lac operator to inhibit transcription in E. coli. This inhibition can be relieved by adding lactose or isopropyl-β-D-thiogalactopyranoside (IPTG). lac repressor encoded by lacI
   6372..6390    +  promoter       T3 promoter: promoter for bacteriophage T3 RNA polymerase
   6404..28      +  misc_feature   MCS (fragment) (across the origin): pBluescript multiple cloning site
>Addgene plasmid #172460 | pIRES-EGFP-TPD52 | addgene full sequence | sequence record 339134 | Addgene NGS Result
TGGATCCCCCGGGCTGCAGGAATTCGATTAATAGTAATCAATTACGGGGTCATTAGTTCATAGCCCATAT
ATGGAGTTCCGCGTTACATAACTTACGGTAAATGGCCCGCCTGGCTGACCGCCCAACGACCCCCGCCCAT
TGACGTCAATAATGACGTATGTTCCCATAGTAACGCCAATAGGGACTTTCCATTGACGTCAATGGGTGGA
GTATTTACGGTAAACTGCCCACTTGGCAGTACATCAAGTGTATCATATGCCAAGTACGCCCCCTATTGAC
GTCAATGACGGTAAATGGCCCGCCTGGCATTATGCCCAGTACATGACCTTATGGGACTTTCCTACTTGGC
AGTACATCTACGTATTAGTCATCGCTATTACCATGGTGATGCGGTTTTGGCAGTACATCAATGGGCGTGG
ATAGCGGTTTGACTCACGGGGATTTCCAAGTCTCCACCCCATTGACGTCAATGGGAGTTTGTTTTGGCAC
CAAAATCAACGGGACTTTCCAAAATGTCGTAACAACTCCGCCCCATTGACGCAAATGGGCGGTAGGCGTG
TACGGTGGGAGGTCTATATAAGCAGAGCTGGTTTAGTGAACCGTCAGATCCGCTAGCTATGGATTGTAGA
GAGATGGACTTATATGAGGACTACCAGTCCCCGTTTGATTTTGATGCAGGAGTGAACAAAAGCTATCTCT
ACTTGTCTCCTAGTGGAAATTCATCTCCACCCGGATCACCTACTCTTCAGAAATTTGGTCTGCTGAGAAC
AGACCCAGTCCCTGAGGAAGGAGAAGATGTTGCTGCCACGATCAGTGCCACAGAGACCCTCTCGGAAGAG
GAGCAGGAAGAGCTAAGAAGAGAACTTGCAAAGGTAGAAGAAGAAATCCAGACTCTGTCTCAAGTGTTAG
CAGCAAAAGAGAAGCATCTAGCAGAGATCAAGCGGAAACTTGGAATCAATTCTCTACAGGAACTAAAACA
GAACATTGCCAAAGGGTGGCAAGACGTGACAGCAACATCTGCTTACAAGAAGACATCTGAAACCTTATCC
CAGGCTGGACAGAAGGCCTCAGCTGCTTTTTCGTCTGTTGGCTCAGTCATCACCAAAAAGCTGGAAGATG
TAAAAAACTCCCCAACTTTTAAATCATTTGAAGAAAAGGTCGAAAACTTAAAGTCTAAAGTAGGGGGAAC
CAAGCCTGCTGGTGGTGATTTTGGAGAAGTCTTGAATTCGGCTGCAAATGCTAGTGCCACCACCACGGAG
CCTCTTCCAGAAAAGACACAGGAGAGCCTGTGACCTCGAGCTCAAGCTTCGAATTCTGCAGTCGACGGTA
CCGCGGGCCCGGGATCGATCCGCCCCTCTCCCTCCCCCCCCCCTAACGTTACTGGCCGAAGCCGCTTGGA
ATAAGGCCGGTGTGCGTTTGTCTATATGTTATTTTCCACCATATTGCCGTCTTTTGGCAATGTGAGGGCC
CGGAAACCTGGCCCTGTCTTCTTGACGAGCATTCCTAGGGGTCTTTCCCCTCTCGCCAAAGGAATGCAAG
GTCTGTTGAATGTCGTGAAGGAAGCAGTTCCTCTGGAAGCTTCTTGAAGACAAACAACGTCTGTAGCGAC
CCTTTGCAGGCAGCGGAACCCCCCACCTGGCGACAGGTGCCTCTGCGGCCAAAAGCCACGTGTATAAGAT
ACACCTGCAAAGGCGGCACAACCCCAGTGCCACGTTGTGAGTTGGATAGTTGTGGAAAGAGTCAAATGGC
TCTCCTCAAGCGTATTCAACAAGGGGCTGAAGGATGCCCAGAAGGTACCCCATTGTATGGGATCTGATCT
GGGGCCTCGGTACACATGCTTTACATGTGTTTAGTCGAGGTTAAAAAAACGTCTAGGCCCCCCGAACCAC
GGGGACGTGGTTTTCCTTTGAAAAACACGATGATAATATGGCCACAACCATGGTGAGCAAGGGCGAGGAG
CTGTTCACCGGGGTGGTGCCCATCCTGGTCGAGCTGGACGGCGACGTAAACGGCCACAAGTTCAGCGTGT
CCGGCGAGGGCGAGGGCGATGCCACCTACGGCAAGCTGACCCTGAAGTTCATCTGCACCACCGGCAAGCT
GCCCGTGCCCTGGCCCACCCTCGTGACCACCCTGACCTACGGCGTGCAGTGCTTCAGCCGCTACCCCGAC
CACATGAAGCAGCACGACTTCTTCAAGTCCGCCATGCCCGAAGGCTACGTCCAGGAGCGCACCATCTTCT
TCAAGGACGACGGCAACTACAAGACCCGCGCCGAGGTGAAGTTCGAGGGCGACACCCTGGTGAACCGCAT
CGAGCTGAAGGGCATCGACTTCAAGGAGGACGGCAACATCCTGGGGCACAAGCTGGAGTACAACTACAAC
AGCCACAACGTCTATATCATGGCCGACAAGCAGAAGAACGGCATCAAGGTGAACTTCAAGATCCGCCACA
ACATCGAGGACGGCAGCGTGCAGCTCGCCGACCACTACCAGCAGAACACCCCCATCGGCGACGGCCCCGT
GCTGCTGCCCGACAACCACTACCTGAGCACCCAGTCCGCCCTGAGCAAAGACCCCAACGAGAAGCGCGAT
CACATGGTCCTGCTGGAGTTCGTGACCGCCGCCGGGATCACTCTCGGCATGGACGAGCTGTACAAGTCCG
GACTCAGATCTAGGAGACGACCTTCCATGACCGAGTACAAGCCCACGGTGCGCCTCGCCACCCGCGACGA
CGTCCCCCGGGCCGTACGCACCCTCGCCGCCGCGTTCGCCGACTACCCCGCCACGCGCCACACCGTCGAC
CCGGACCGCCACATCGAGCGGGTCACCGAGCTGCAAGAACTCTTCCTCACGCGCGTCGGGCTCGACATCG
GCAAGGTGTGGGTCGCGGACGACGGCGCCGCGGTGGCGGTCTGGACCACGCCGGAGAGCGTCGAAGCGGG
GGCGGTGTTCGCCGAGATCGGCCCGCGCATGGCCGAGTTGAGCGGTTCCCGGCTGGCCGCGCAGCAACAG
ATGGAAGGCCTCCTGGCGCCGCACCGGCCCAAGGAGCCCGCGTGGTTCCTGGCCACCGTCGGCGTCTCGC
CCGACCACCAGGGCAAGGGTCTGGGCAGCGCCGTCGTGCTCCCCGGAGTGGAGGCGGCCGAGCGCGCCGG
GGTGCCCGCCTTCCTGGAGACCTCCGCGCCCCGCAACCTCCCCTTCTACGAGCGGCTCGGCTTCACCGTC
ACCGCCGACGTCGAGGTGCCCGAAGGACCGCGCACCTGGTGCATGACCCGCAAGCCCGGTGCGGGATCCA
CCGGATCTAGATAACTGATCATAATCAGCCATACCACATTTGTAGAGGTTTTACTTGCTTTAAAAAACCT
CCCACACCTCCCCCTGAACCTGAAACATAAAATGAATGCAATTGTTGTTGTTAACTTGTTTATTGCAGCT
TATAATGGTTACAAATAAAGCAATAGCATCACAAATTTCACAAATAAAGCATTTTTTTCACTGCATTCTA
GTTGTGGTTTGTCCAAACTCATCAATGTATCTTAACGCGATCAAGCTCCAATTCGCCCTATAGTGAGTCG
TATTACGCGCGCTCACTGGCCGTCGTTTTACAACGTCGTGACTGGGAAAACCCTGGCGTTACCCAACTTA
ATCGCCTTGCAGCACATCCCCCTTTCGCCAGCTGGCGTAATAGCGAAGAGGCCCGCACCGATCGCCCTTC
CCAACAGTTGCGCAGCCTGAATGGCGAATGGAAATTGTAAGCGTTAATATTTTGTTAAAATTCGCGTTAA
ATTTTTGTTAAATCAGCTCATTTTTTTAACCAATAGGCCGAAATCGGCAAAATCCCTTATAAATCAAAAG
AATAGACCGAGATAGGGT
[37 nt withheld, positions 3869-3905]
AAAGAACGTGGACTCCAACGTCAAAGG
[49 nt withheld, positions 3933-3981]
T
[91 nt withheld, positions 3983-4073]
G
[124 nt withheld, positions 4075-4198]
CAGGTGGCACTTTTCGGGGAAATGTGCGCGGAACCCCTATTTGTTTATTTTTCTAAATACATTCAAATAT
GTATCCGCTCATGAGACAATAACCCTGATAAATGCTTCAATAATATTGAAAAAGGAAGAGTATGAGTATT
CAACATTTCCGTGTCGCCCTTATTCCCTTTTTTGCGGCATTTTGCCTTCCTGTTTTTGCTCACCCAGAAA
CGCTGGTGAAAGTAAAAGATGCTGAAGATCAGTTGGGTGCACGAGTGGGTTACATCGAACTGGATCTCAA
CAGCGGTAAGATCCTTGAGAGTTTTCGCCCCGAAGAACGTTTTCCAATGATGAGCACTTTTAAAGTTCTG
CTATGTGGCGCGGTATTATCCCGTATTGACGCCGGGCAAGAGCAACTCGGTCGCCGCATACACTATTCTC
AGAATGACTTGGTTGAGTACTCACCAGTCACAGAAAAGCATCTTACGGATGGCATGACAGTAAGAGAATT
ATGCAGTGCTGCCATAACCATGAGTGATAACACTGCGGCCAACTTACTTCTGACAACGATCGGAGGACCG
AAGGAGCTAACCGCTTTTTTGCACAACATGGGGGATCATGTAACTCGCCTTGATCGTTGGGAACCGGAGC
TGAATGAAGCCATACCAAACGACGAGCGTGACACCACGATGCCTGTAGCAATGGCAACAACGTTGCGCAA
ACTATTAACTGGCGAACTACTTACTCTAGCTTCCCGGCAACAATTAATAGACTGGATGGAGGCGGATAAA
GTTGCAGGACCACTTCTGCGCTCGGCCCTTCCGGCTGGCTGGTTTATTGCTGATAAATCTGGAGCCGGTG
AGCGTGGGTCTCGCGGTATCATTGCAGCACTGGGGCCAGATGGTAAGCCCTCCCGTATCGTAGTTATCTA
CACGACGGGGAGTCAGGCAACTATGGATGAACGAAATAGACAGATCGCTGAGATAGGTGCCTCACTGATT
AAGCATTGGTAACTGTCAGACCAAGTTTACTCATATATACTTTAGATTGATTTAAAACTTCATTTTTAAT
TTAAAAGGATCTAGGTGAAGATCCTTTTTGATAATCTCATGACCAAAATCCCTTAACGTGAGTTTTCGTT
CCACTGAGCGTCAGACCCCGTAGAAAAGATCAAAGGATCTTCTTGAGATCCTTTTTTTCTGCGCGTAATC
TGCTGCTTGCAAACAAAAAAACCACCGCTACCAGCGGTGGTTTGTTTGCCGGATCAAGAGCTACCAACTC
TTTTTCCGAAGGTAACTGGCTTCAGCAGAGCGCAGATACCAAATACTGTTCTTCTAGTGTAGCCGTAGTT
AGGCCACCACTTCAAGAACTCTGTAGCACCGCCTACATACCTCGCTCTGCTAATCCTGTTACCAGTGGCT
GCTGCCAGTGGCGATAAGTCGTGTCTTACCGGGTTGGACTCAAGACGATAGTTACCGGATAAGGCGCAGC
GGTCGGGCTGAACGGGGGGTTCGTGCACACAGCCCAGCTTGGAGCGAACGACCTACACCGAACTGAGATA
CCTACAGCGTGAGCTATGAGAAAGCGCCACGCTTCCCGAAGGGAGAAAGGCGGACAGGTATCCGGTAAGC
GGCAGGGTCGGAACAGGAGAGCGCACGAGGGAGCTTCCAGGGGGAAACGCCTGGTATCTTTATAGTCCTG
TCGGGTTTCGCCACCTCTGACTTGAGCGTCGATTTTTGTGATGCTCGTCAGGGGGGCGGAGCCTATGGAA
AAACGCCAGCAACGCGGCCTTTTTACGGTTCCTGGCCTTTTGCTGGCCTTTTGCTCACATGTTCTTTCCT
GCGTTATCCCCTGATTCTGTGGATAACCGTATTACCGCCTTTGAGTGAGCTGATACCGCTCGCCGCAGCC
GAACGACCGAGCGCAGCGAGTCAGTGAGCGAGGAAGCGGAAGAGCGCCCAATACGCAAACCGCCTCTCCC
CGCGCGTTGGCCGATTCATTAATGCAGCTGGCACGACAGGTTTCCCGACTGGAAAGCGGGCAGTGAGCGC
AACGCAATTAATGTGAGTTAGCTCACTCATTAGGCACCCCAGGCTTTACACTTTATGCTTCCGGCTCGTA
TGTTGTGTGGAATTGTGAGCGGATAACAATTTCACACAGGAAACAGCTATGACCATGATTACGCCAAGCG
CGCAATTAACCCTCACTAAAGGGAACAAAAGCTGGCTAG
